>Addgene plasmid #135815 | pTACR TH1-p2aGFP | depositor full sequence | sequence record 262420 | pTACR TH1-p2aGFP sequence 9405 bps
CACCGACGCCGTGCACCTAGCCAAGTTTTAGAGCTAGAAATAGCAAGTTAAAATAAGGCTAGTCCGTTAT
CAACTTGAAAAAGTGGCACCGAGTCGGTGCTTTTTTGTTTTAGAGCTAGAAATAGCAAGTTAAAATAAGG
CTAGTCCGTTTTTAGCGCGTGCGCCAATTCTGCAGACAAATGGCTCTAGAGGTACCCGTTACATAACTTA
CGGTAAATGGCCCGCCTGGCTGACCGCCCAACGACCCCCGCCCATTGACGTCAATAGTAACGCCAATAGG
GACTTTCCATTGACGTCAATGGGTGGAGTATTTACGGTAAACTGCCCACTTGGCAGTACATCAAGTGTAT
CATATGCCAAGTACGCCCCCTATTGACGTCAATGACGGTAAATGGCCCGCCTGGCATTGTGCCCAGTACA
TGACCTTATGGGACTTTCCTACTTGGCAGTACATCTACGTATTAGTCATCGCTATTACCATGGTCGAGGT
GAGCCCCACGTTCTGCTTCACTCTCCCCATCTCCCCCCCCTCCCCACCCCCAATTTTGTATTTATTTATT
TTTTAATTATTTTGTGCAGCGATGGGGGCGGGGGGGGGGGGGGGGCGCGCGCCAGGCGGGGCGGGGCGGG
GCGAGGGGCGGGGCGGGGCGAGGCGGAGAGGTGCGGCGGCAGCCAATCAGAGCGGCGCGCTCCGAAAGTT
TCCTTTTATGGCGAGGCGGCGGCGGCGGCGGCCCTATAAAAAGCGAAGCGCGCGGCGGGCGGGAGTCGCT
GCGACGCTGCCTTCGCCCCGTGCCCCGCTCCGCCGCCGCCTCGCGCCGCCCGCCCCGGCTCTGACTGACC
GCGTTACTCCCACAGGTGAGCGGGCGGGACGGCCCTTCTCCTCCGGGCTGTAATTAGCTGAGCAAGAGGT
AAGGGTTTAAGGGATGGTTGGTTGGTGGGGTATTAATGTTTAATTACCTGGAGCACCTGCCTGAAATCAC
TTTTTTTCAGGTTGGACCGGTGCCACCATGGACTATAAGGACCACGACGGAGACTACAAGGATCATGATA
TTGATTACAAAGACGATGACGATAAGATGGCCCCAAAGAAGAAGCGGAAGGTCGGTATCCACGGAGTCCC
AGCAGCCGACAAGAAGTACAGCATCGGCCTGGACATCGGCACCAACTCTGTGGGCTGGGCCGTGATCACC
GACGAGTACAAGGTGCCCAGCAAGAAATTCAAGGTGCTGGGCAACACCGACCGGCACAGCATCAAGAAGA
ACCTGATCGGAGCCCTGCTGTTCGACAGCGGCGAAACAGCCGAGGCCACCCGGCTGAAGAGAACCGCCAG
AAGAAGATACACCAGACGGAAGAACCGGATCTGCTATCTGCAAGAGATCTTCAGCAACGAGATGGCCAAG
GTGGACGACAGCTTCTTCCACAGACTGGAAGAGTCCTTCCTGGTGGAAGAGGATAAGAAGCACGAGCGGC
ACCCCATCTTCGGCAACATCGTGGACGAGGTGGCCTACCACGAGAAGTACCCCACCATCTACCACCTGAG
AAAGAAACTGGTGGACAGCACCGACAAGGCCGACCTGCGGCTGATCTATCTGGCCCTGGCCCACATGATC
AAGTTCCGGGGCCACTTCCTGATCGAGGGCGACCTGAACCCCGACAACAGCGACGTGGACAAGCTGTTCA
TCCAGCTGGTGCAGACCTACAACCAGCTGTTCGAGGAAAACCCCATCAACGCCAGCGGCGTGGACGCCAA
GGCCATCCTGTCTGCCAGACTGAGCAAGAGCAGACGGCTGGAAAATCTGATCGCCCAGCTGCCCGGCGAG
AAGAAGAATGGCCTGTTCGGAAACCTGATTGCCCTGAGCCTGGGCCTGACCCCCAACTTCAAGAGCAACT
TCGACCTGGCCGAGGATGCCAAACTGCAGCTGAGCAAGGACACCTACGACGACGACCTGGACAACCTGCT
GGCCCAGATCGGCGACCAGTACGCCGACCTGTTTCTGGCCGCCAAGAACCTGTCCGACGCCATCCTGCTG
AGCGACATCCTGAGAGTGAACACCGAGATCACCAAGGCCCCCCTGAGCGCCTCTATGATCAAGAGATACG
ACGAGCACCACCAGGACCTGACCCTGCTGAAAGCTCTCGTGCGGCAGCAGCTGCCTGAGAAGTACAAAGA
GATTTTCTTCGACCAGAGCAAGAACGGCTACGCCGGCTACATTGACGGCGGAGCCAGCCAGGAAGAGTTC
TACAAGTTCATCAAGCCCATCCTGGAAAAGATGGACGGCACCGAGGAACTGCTCGTGAAGCTGAACAGAG
AGGACCTGCTGCGGAAGCAGCGGACCTTCGACAACGGCAGCATCCCCCACCAGATCCACCTGGGAGAGCT
GCACGCCATTCTGCGGCGGCAGGAAGATTTTTACCCATTCCTGAAGGACAACCGGGAAAAGATCGAGAAG
ATCCTGACCTTCCGCATCCCCTACTACGTGGGCCCTCTGGCCAGGGGAAACAGCAGATTCGCCTGGATGA
CCAGAAAGAGCGAGGAAACCATCACCCCCTGGAACTTCGAGGAAGTGGTGGACAAGGGCGCTTCCGCCCA
GAGCTTCATCGAGCGGATGACCAACTTCGATAAGAACCTGCCCAACGAGAAGGTGCTGCCCAAGCACAGC
CTGCTGTACGAGTACTTCACCGTGTATAACGAGCTGACCAAAGTGAAATACGTGACCGAGGGAATGAGAA
AGCCCGCCTTCCTGAGCGGCGAGCAGAAAAAGGCCATCGTGGACCTGCTGTTCAAGACCAACCGGAAAGT
GACCGTGAAGCAGCTGAAAGAGGACTACTTCAAGAAAATCGAGTGCTTCGACTCCGTGGAAATCTCCGGC
GTGGAAGATCGGTTCAACGCCTCCCTGGGCACATACCACGATCTGCTGAAAATTATCAAGGACAAGGACT
TCCTGGACAATGAGGAAAACGAGGACATTCTGGAAGATATCGTGCTGACCCTGACACTGTTTGAGGACAG
AGAGATGATCGAGGAACGGCTGAAAACCTATGCCCACCTGTTCGACGACAAAGTGATGAAGCAGCTGAAG
CGGCGGAGATACACCGGCTGGGGCAGGCTGAGCCGGAAGCTGATCAACGGCATCCGGGACAAGCAGTCCG
GCAAGACAATCCTGGATTTCCTGAAGTCCGACGGCTTCGCCAACAGAAACTTCATGCAGCTGATCCACGA
CGACAGCCTGACCTTTAAAGAGGACATCCAGAAAGCCCAGGTGTCCGGCCAGGGCGATAGCCTGCACGAG
CACATTGCCAATCTGGCCGGCAGCCCCGCCATTAAGAAGGGCATCCTGCAGACAGTGAAGGTGGTGGACG
AGCTCGTGAAAGTGATGGGCCGGCACAAGCCCGAGAACATCGTGATCGAAATGGCCAGAGAGAACCAGAC
CACCCAGAAGGGACAGAAGAACAGCCGCGAGAGAATGAAGCGGATCGAAGAGGGCATCAAAGAGCTGGGC
AGCCAGATCCTGAAAGAACACCCCGTGGAAAACACCCAGCTGCAGAACGAGAAGCTGTACCTGTACTACC
TGCAGAATGGGCGGGATATGTACGTGGACCAGGAACTGGACATCAACCGGCTGTCCGACTACGATGTGGA
CCATATCGTGCCTCAGAGCTTTCTGAAGGACGACTCCATCGACAACAAGGTGCTGACCAGAAGCGACAAG
AACCGGGGCAAGAGCGACAACGTGCCCTCCGAAGAGGTCGTGAAGAAGATGAAGAACTACTGGCGGCAGC
TGCTGAACGCCAAGCTGATTACCCAGAGAAAGTTCGACAATCTGACCAAGGCCGAGAGAGGCGGCCTGAG
CGAACTGGATAAGGCCGGCTTCATCAAGAGACAGCTGGTGGAAACCCGGCAGATCACAAAGCACGTGGCA
CAGATCCTGGACTCCCGGATGAACACTAAGTACGACGAGAATGACAAGCTGATCCGGGAAGTGAAAGTGA
TCACCCTGAAGTCCAAGCTGGTGTCCGATTTCCGGAAGGATTTCCAGTTTTACAAAGTGCGCGAGATCAA
CAACTACCACCACGCCCACGACGCCTACCTGAACGCCGTCGTGGGAACCGCCCTGATCAAAAAGTACCCT
AAGCTGGAAAGCGAGTTCGTGTACGGCGACTACAAGGTGTACGACGTGCGGAAGATGATCGCCAAGAGCG
AGCAGGAAATCGGCAAGGCTACCGCCAAGTACTTCTTCTACAGCAACATCATGAACTTTTTCAAGACCGA
GATTACCCTGGCCAACGGCGAGATCCGGAAGCGGCCTCTGATCGAGACAAACGGCGAAACCGGGGAGATC
GTGTGGGATAAGGGCCGGGATTTTGCCACCGTGCGGAAAGTGCTGAGCATGCCCCAAGTGAATATCGTGA
AAAAGACCGAGGTGCAGACAGGCGGCTTCAGCAAAGAGTCTATCCTGCCCAAGAGGAACAGCGATAAGCT
GATCGCCAGAAAGAAGGACTGGGACCCTAAGAAGTACGGCGGCTTCGACAGCCCCACCGTGGCCTATTCT
GTGCTGGTGGTGGCCAAAGTGGAAAAGGGCAAGTCCAAGAAACTGAAGAGTGTGAAAGAGCTGCTGGGGA
TCACCATCATGGAAAGAAGCAGCTTCGAGAAGAATCCCATCGACTTTCTGGAAGCCAAGGGCTACAAAGA
AGTGAAAAAGGACCTGATCATCAAGCTGCCTAAGTACTCCCTGTTCGAGCTGGAAAACGGCCGGAAGAGA
ATGCTGGCCTCTGCCGGCGAACTGCAGAAGGGAAACGAACTGGCCCTGCCCTCCAAATATGTGAACTTCC
TGTACCTGGCCAGCCACTATGAGAAGCTGAAGGGCTCCCCCGAGGATAATGAGCAGAAACAGCTGTTTGT
GGAACAGCACAAGCACTACCTGGACGAGATCATCGAGCAGATCAGCGAGTTCTCCAAGAGAGTGATCCTG
GCCGACGCTAATCTGGACAAAGTGCTGTCCGCCTACAACAAGCACCGGGATAAGCCCATCAGAGAGCAGG
CCGAGAATATCATCCACCTGTTTACCCTGACCAATCTGGGAGCCCCTGCCGCCTTCAAGTACTTTGACAC
CACCATCGACCGGAAGAGGTACACCAGCACCAAAGAGGTGCTGGACGCCACCCTGATCCACCAGAGCATC
ACCGGCCTGTACGAGACACGGATCGACCTGTCTCAGCTGGGAGGCGACAAAAGGCCGGCGGCCACGAAAA
AGGCCGGCCAGGCAAAAAAGAAAAAGGAGGGCAGAGGAAGTCTGCTAACATGCGGTGACGTCGAGGAGAA
TCCTGGCCCAATGGGTTGCTGTTTCTCCAAGACCGCAGCGAAGGGAGAAGCCGCCGCGGAGAGGCCTGGG
GAGGCGGCTGTGGCCTCGTCGCCTTCCAAAGCGAACGGACAGGAGAATGGCCACGTGAAGGTAGGATCCG
TGAGCAAGGGCGAGGAGCTGTTCACCGGGGTGGTGCCCATCCTGGTCGAGCTGGACGGCGACGTAAACGG
CCACAAGTTCAGCGTGTCCGGCGAGGGCGAGGGCGATGCCACCTACGGCAAGCTGACCCTGAAGTTCATC
TGCACCACCGGCAAGCTGCCCGTGCCCTGGCCCACCCTCGTGACCACCCTGACCTACGGCGTGCAGTGCT
TCAGCCGCTACCCCGACCACATGAAGCAGCACGACTTCTTCAAGTCCGCCATGCCCGAAGGCTACGTCCA
GGAGCGCACCATCTTCTTCAAGGACGACGGCAACTACAAGACCCGCGCCGAGGTGAAGTTCGAGGGCGAC
ACCCTGGTGAACCGCATCGAGCTGAAGGGCATCGACTTCAAGGAGGACGGCAACATCCTGGGGCACAAGC
TGGAGTACAACTACAACAGCCACAACGTCTATATCATGGCCGACAAGCAGAAGAACGGCATCAAGGTGAA
CTTCAAGATCCGCCACAACATCGAGGACGGCAGCGTGCAGCTCGCCGACCACTACCAGCAGAACACCCCC
ATCGGCGACGGCCCCGTGCTGCTGCCCGACAACCACTACCTGAGCACCCAGTCCGCCCTGAGCAAAGACC
CCAACGAGAAGCGCGATCACATGGTCCTGCTGGAGTTCGTGACCGCCGCCGGGATCACTCTCGGCATGGA
CGAGCTGTACAAGTAAGAATTCCTAGAGCTCGCTGATCAGCCTCGACTGTGCCTTCTAGTTGCCAGCCAT
CTGTTGTTTGCCCCTCCCCCGTGCCTTCCTTGACCCTGGAAGGTGCCACTCCCACTGTCCTTTCCTAATA
AAATGAGGAAATTGCATCGCATTGTCTGAGTAGGTGTCATTCTATTCTGGGGGGTGGGGTGGGGCAGGAC
AGCAAGGGGGAGGATTGGGAAGAGAATAGCAGGCATGCTGGGGAGCGGCCGCAGGAACCCCTAGTGATGG
AGTTGGCCACTCCCTCTCTGCGCGCTCGCTCGCTCACTGAGGCCGGGCGACCAAAGGTCGCCCGACGCCC
GGGCTTTGCCCGGGCGGCCTCAGTGAGCGAGCGAGCGCGCAGCTGCCTGCAGGGGCGCCTGATGCGGTAT
TTTCTCCTTACGCATCTGTGCGGTATTTCACACCGCATA
[142 nt withheld, positions 6620-6761]
C
[141 nt withheld, positions 6763-6903]
CCTTTGACGTTGGAGTCCACGTTCTTT
[37 nt withheld, positions 6931-6967]
ACCCTATCTCGGGCTATTCTTTTGATTTATAAGGGATTTTGCCGATTTCGGCCTATTGGTTAAAAAATGA
GCTGATTTAACAAAAATTTAACGCGAATTTTAACAAAATATTAACGTTTACAATTTTATGGTGCACTCTC
AGTACAATCTGCTCTGATGCCGCATAGTTAAGCCAGCCCCGACACCCGCCAACACCCGCTGACGCGCCCT
GACGGGCTTGTCTGCTCCCGGCATCCGCTTACAGACAAGCTGTGACCGTCTCCGGGAGCTGCATGTGTCA
GAGGTTTTCACCGTCATCACCGAAACGCGCGAGACGAAAGGGCCTCGTGATACGCCTATTTTTATAGGTT
AATGTCATGATAATAATGGTTTCTTAGACGTCAGGTGGCACTTTTCGGGGAAATGTGCGCGGAACCCCTA
TTTGTTTATTTTTCTAAATACATTCAAATATGTATCCGCTCATGAGACAATAACCCTGATAAATGCTTCA
ATAATATTGAAAAAGGAAGAGTATGAGTATTCAACATTTCCGTGTCGCCCTTATTCCCTTTTTTGCGGCA
TTTTGCCTTCCTGTTTTTGCTCACCCAGAAACGCTGGTGAAAGTAAAAGATGCTGAAGATCAGTTGGGTG
CACGAGTGGGTTACATCGAACTGGATCTCAACAGCGGTAAGATCCTTGAGAGTTTTCGCCCCGAAGAACG
TTTTCCAATGATGAGCACTTTTAAAGTTCTGCTATGTGGCGCGGTATTATCCCGTATTGACGCCGGGCAA
GAGCAACTCGGTCGCCGCATACACTATTCTCAGAATGACTTGGTTGAGTACTCACCAGTCACAGAAAAGC
ATCTTACGGATGGCATGACAGTAAGAGAATTATGCAGTGCTGCCATAACCATGAGTGATAACACTGCGGC
CAACTTACTTCTGACAACGATCGGAGGACCGAAGGAGCTAACCGCTTTTTTGCACAACATGGGGGATCAT
GTAACTCGCCTTGATCGTTGGGAACCGGAGCTGAATGAAGCCATACCAAACGACGAGCGTGACACCACGA
TGCCTGTAGCAATGGCAACAACGTTGCGCAAACTATTAACTGGCGAACTACTTACTCTAGCTTCCCGGCA
ACAATTAATAGACTGGATGGAGGCGGATAAAGTTGCAGGACCACTTCTGCGCTCGGCCCTTCCGGCTGGC
TGGTTTATTGCTGATAAATCTGGAGCCGGTGAGCGTGGAAGCCGCGGTATCATTGCAGCACTGGGGCCAG
ATGGTAAGCCCTCCCGTATCGTAGTTATCTACACGACGGGGAGTCAGGCAACTATGGATGAACGAAATAG
ACAGATCGCTGAGATAGGTGCCTCACTGATTAAGCATTGGTAACTGTCAGACCAAGTTTACTCATATATA
CTTTAGATTGATTTAAAACTTCATTTTTAATTTAAAAGGATCTAGGTGAAGATCCTTTTTGATAATCTCA
TGACCAAAATCCCTTAACGTGAGTTTTCGTTCCACTGAGCGTCAGACCCCGTAGAAAAGATCAAAGGATC
TTCTTGAGATCCTTTTTTTCTGCGCGTAATCTGCTGCTTGCAAACAAAAAAACCACCGCTACCAGCGGTG
GTTTGTTTGCCGGATCAAGAGCTACCAACTCTTTTTCCGAAGGTAACTGGCTTCAGCAGAGCGCAGATAC
CAAATACTGTCCTTCTAGTGTAGCCGTAGTTAGGCCACCACTTCAAGAACTCTGTAGCACCGCCTACATA
CCTCGCTCTGCTAATCCTGTTACCAGTGGCTGCTGCCAGTGGCGATAAGTCGTGTCTTACCGGGTTGGAC
TCAAGACGATAGTTACCGGATAAGGCGCAGCGGTCGGGCTGAACGGGGGGTTCGTGCACACAGCCCAGCT
TGGAGCGAACGACCTACACCGAACTGAGATACCTACAGCGTGAGCTATGAGAAAGCGCCACGCTTCCCGA
AGGGAGAAAGGCGGACAGGTATCCGGTAAGCGGCAGGGTCGGAACAGGAGAGCGCACGAGGGAGCTTCCA
GGGGGAAACGCCTGGTATCTTTATAGTCCTGTCGGGTTTCGCCACCTCTGACTTGAGCGTCGATTTTTGT
GATGCTCGTCAGGGGGGCGGAGCCTATGGAAAAACGCCAGCAACGCGGCCTTTTTACGGTTCCTGGCCTT
TTGCTGGCCTTTTGCTCACATGTGAGGGCCTATTTCCCATGATTCCTTCATATTTGCATATACGATACAA
GGCTGTTAGAGAGATAATTGGAATTAATTTGACTGTAAACACAAAGATATTAGTACAAAATACGTGACGT
AGAAAGTAATAATTTCTTGGGTAGTTTGCAGTTTTAAAATTATGTTTTAAAATGGACTATCATATGCTTA
CCGTAACTTGAAAGTATTTCGATTTCTTGGCTTTATATATCTTGTGGAAAGGACGAAA
Features (pLannotate 1.2.2; 20 found; start..end, strand, type, name):
     25..100     +  misc_RNA       gRNA scaffold: guide RNA scaffold for the Streptococcus pyogenes CRISPR/Cas9 system
    107..150     +  misc_RNA       gRNA scaffold (fragment): guide RNA scaffold for the Streptococcus pyogenes CRISPR/Cas9 system
    197..482     +  enhancer       CMV enhancer: human cytomegalovirus immediate early enhancer; contains an 18-bp deletion relative to the standard CMV enhancer
    484..761     +  promoter       chicken β-actin promoter: No description available
    762..990     +  intron         hybrid intron: hybrid between chicken β-actin (CBA) and minute virus of mice (MMV) introns (Gray et al., 2011)
   1128..2729    +  CDS            Cas9(N): N-terminal portion of Streptococcus pyogenes Cas9 (Zetsche et al., 2015)
   2730..5228    +  CDS            Cas9(C): C-terminal portion of Streptococcus pyogenes Cas9 (Zetsche et al., 2015)
   5229..5276    +  CDS            nucleoplasmin NLS: bipartite nuclear localization signal from nucleoplasmin
   5331..5453    +  CDS            MARCKS (fragment): MARCS_CHICK - Experimental evidence at protein level: Swiss-Prot protein existence level 1. MARCKS is the most prominent cellular substrate for protein kinase C. This protein binds calmodulin, actin, and synapsin. MARCKS is a filamentous (F) actin cross-linking protein. From Gallus gallus (Chicken).
   5460..6176    +  CDS            EGFP: the original enhanced GFP (Yang et al., 1996) mammalian codon-optimized
   6207..6318    +  polyA_signal   bGH poly(A) signal: bovine growth hormone polyadenylation signal
   6423..6563    +  repeat_region  AAV2 ITR: inverted terminal repeat of adeno-associated virus serotype 2 inverted
   6568..6619    -  misc_feature   bom (fragment): basis of mobility region from pBR322
   6638..7018    +  rep_origin     M13 ori (sequence partly withheld): M13 bacteriophage origin of replication; arrow indicates direction of (+) strand synthesis
   7094..7143    -  misc_feature   bom (fragment): basis of mobility region from pBR322
   7245..7280    -  CDS            rop (fragment): Rop protein, which maintains plasmids at low copy number; rop
   7375..7479    +  promoter       AmpR promoter: bla
   7480..8340    +  CDS            AmpR: β-lactamase; bla; confers resistance to ampicillin, carbenicillin, and related antibiotics
   8511..9099    +  rep_origin     ori: high-copy-number ColE1/pMB1/pBR322/pUC origin of replication
   9161..9401    +  promoter       U6 promoter: RNA polymerase III promoter for human U6 snRNA
