>Addgene plasmid #135815 | pTACR TH1-p2aGFP | addgene full sequence | sequence record 267552 | Addgene NGS Result
GCGCGCGCCAGGCGGGGCGGGGCGGGGCGAGGGGCGGGGCGGGGCGAGGCGGAGAGGTGCGGCGGCAGCC
AATCAGAGCGGCGCGCTCCGAAAGTTTCCTTTTATGGCGAGGCGGCGGCGGCGGCGGCCCTATAAAAAGC
GAAGCGCGCGGCGGGCGGGAGTCGCTGCGCGCTGCCTTCGCCCCGTGCCCCGCTCCGCCGCCGCCTCGCG
CCGCCCGCCCCGGCTCTGACTGACCGCGTTACTCCCACAGGTGAGCGGGCGGGACGGCCCTTCTCCTCCG
GGCTGTAATTAGCTGAGCAAGAGGTAAGGGTTTAAGGGATGGTTGGTTGGTGGGGTATTAATGTTTAATT
ACCTGGAGCACCTGCCTGAAATCACTTTTTTTCAGGTTGGACCGGTGCCACCATGGACTATAAGGACCAC
GACGGAGACTACAAGGATCATGATATTGATTACAAAGACGATGACGATAAGATGGCCCCAAAGAAGAAGC
GGAAGGTCGGTATCCACGGAGTCCCAGCAGCCGACAAGAAGTACAGCATCGGCCTGGACATCGGCACCAA
CTCTGTGGGCTGGGCCGTGATCACCGACGAGTACAAGGTGCCCAGCAAGAAATTCAAGGTGCTGGGCAAC
ACCGACCGGCACAGCATCAAGAAGAACCTGATCGGAGCCCTGCTGTTCGACAGCGGCGAAACAGCCGAGG
CCACCCGGCTGAAGAGAACCGCCAGAAGAAGATACACCAGACGGAAGAACCGGATCTGCTATCTGCAAGA
GATCTTCAGCAACGAGATGGCCAAGGTGGACGACAGCTTCTTCCACAGACTGGAAGAGTCCTTCCTGGTG
GAAGAGGATAAGAAGCACGAGCGGCACCCCATCTTCGGCAACATCGTGGACGAGGTGGCCTACCACGAGA
AGTACCCCACCATCTACCACCTGAGAAAGAAACTGGTGGACAGCACCGACAAGGCCGACCTGCGGCTGAT
CTATCTGGCCCTGGCCCACATGATCAAGTTCCGGGGCCACTTCCTGATCGAGGGCGACCTGAACCCCGAC
AACAGCGACGTGGACAAGCTGTTCATCCAGCTGGTGCAGACCTACAACCAGCTGTTCGAGGAAAACCCCA
TCAACGCCAGCGGCGTGGACGCCAAGGCCATCCTGTCTGCCAGACTGAGCAAGAGCAGACGGCTGGAAAA
TCTGATCGCCCAGCTGCCCGGCGAGAAGAAGAATGGCCTGTTCGGAAACCTGATTGCCCTGAGCCTGGGC
CTGACCCCCAACTTCAAGAGCAACTTCGACCTGGCCGAGGATGCCAAACTGCAGCTGAGCAAGGACACCT
ACGACGACGACCTGGACAACCTGCTGGCCCAGATCGGCGACCAGTACGCCGACCTGTTTCTGGCCGCCAA
GAACCTGTCCGACGCCATCCTGCTGAGCGACATCCTGAGAGTGAACACCGAGATCACCAAGGCCCCCCTG
AGCGCCTCTATGATCAAGAGATACGACGAGCACCACCAGGACCTGACCCTGCTGAAAGCTCTCGTGCGGC
AGCAGCTGCCTGAGAAGTACAAAGAGATTTTCTTCGACCAGAGCAAGAACGGCTACGCCGGCTACATTGA
CGGCGGAGCCAGCCAGGAAGAGTTCTACAAGTTCATCAAGCCCATCCTGGAAAAGATGGACGGCACCGAG
GAACTGCTCGTGAAGCTGAACAGAGAGGACCTGCTGCGGAAGCAGCGGACCTTCGACAACGGCAGCATCC
CCCACCAGATCCACCTGGGAGAGCTGCACGCCATTCTGCGGCGGCAGGAAGATTTTTACCCATTCCTGAA
GGACAACCGGGAAAAGATCGAGAAGATCCTGACCTTCCGCATCCCCTACTACGTGGGCCCTCTGGCCAGG
GGAAACAGCAGATTCGCCTGGATGACCAGAAAGAGCGAGGAAACCATCACCCCCTGGAACTTCGAGGAAG
TGGTGGACAAGGGCGCTTCCGCCCAGAGCTTCATCGAGCGGATGACCAACTTCGATAAGAACCTGCCCAA
CGAGAAGGTGCTGCCCAAGCACAGCCTGCTGTACGAGTACTTCACCGTGTATAACGAGCTGACCAAAGTG
AAATACGTGACCGAGGGAATGAGAAAGCCCGCCTTCCTGAGCGGCGAGCAGAAAAAGGCCATCGTGGACC
TGCTGTTCAAGACCAACCGGAAAGTGACCGTGAAGCAGCTGAAAGAGGACTACTTCAAGAAAATCGAGTG
CTTCGACTCCGTGGAAATCTCCGGCGTGGAAGATCGGTTCAACGCCTCCCTGGGCACATACCACGATCTG
CTGAAAATTATCAAGGACAAGGACTTCCTGGACAATGAGGAAAACGAGGACATTCTGGAAGATATCGTGC
TGACCCTGACACTGTTTGAGGACAGAGAGATGATCGAGGAACGGCTGAAAACCTATGCCCACCTGTTCGA
CGACAAAGTGATGAAGCAGCTGAAGCGGCGGAGATACACCGGCTGGGGCAGGCTGAGCCGGAAGCTGATC
AACGGCATCCGGGACAAGCAGTCCGGCAAGACAATCCTGGATTTCCTGAAGTCCGACGGCTTCGCCAACA
GAAACTTCATGCAGCTGATCCACGACGACAGCCTGACCTTTAAAGAGGACATCCAGAAAGCCCAGGTGTC
CGGCCAGGGCGATAGCCTGCACGAGCACATTGCCAATCTGGCCGGCAGCCCCGCCATTAAGAAGGGCATC
CTGCAGACAGTGAAGGTGGTGGACGAGCTCGTGAAAGTGATGGGCCGGCACAAGCCCGAGAACATCGTGA
TCGAAATGGCCAGAGAGAACCAGACCACCCAGAAGGGACAGAAGAACAGCCGCGAGAGAATGAAGCGGAT
CGAAGAGGGCATCAAAGAGCTGGGCAGCCAGATCCTGAAAGAACACCCCGTGGAAAACACCCAGCTGCAG
AACGAGAAGCTGTACCTGTACTACCTGCAGAATGGGCGGGATATGTACGTGGACCAGGAACTGGACATCA
ACCGGCTGTCCGACTACGATGTGGACCATATCGTGCCTCAGAGCTTTCTGAAGGACGACTCCATCGACAA
CAAGGTGCTGACCAGAAGCGACAAGAACCGGGGCAAGAGCGACAACGTGCCCTCCGAAGAGGTCGTGAAG
AAGATGAAGAACTACTGGCGGCAGCTGCTGAACGCCAAGCTGATTACCCAGAGAAAGTTCGACAATCTGA
CCAAGGCCGAGAGAGGCGGCCTGAGCGAACTGGATAAGGCCGGCTTCATCAAGAGACAGCTGGTGGAAAC
CCGGCAGATCACAAAGCACGTGGCACAGATCCTGGACTCCCGGATGAACACTAAGTACGACGAGAATGAC
AAGCTGATCCGGGAAGTGAAAGTGATCACCCTGAAGTCCAAGCTGGTGTCCGATTTCCGGAAGGATTTCC
AGTTTTACAAAGTGCGCGAGATCAACAACTACCACCACGCCCACGACGCCTACCTGAACGCCGTCGTGGG
AACCGCCCTGATCAAAAAGTACCCTAAGCTGGAAAGCGAGTTCGTGTACGGCGACTACAAGGTGTACGAC
GTGCGGAAGATGATCGCCAAGAGCGAGCAGGAAATCGGCAAGGCTACCGCCAAGTACTTCTTCTACAGCA
ACATCATGAACTTTTTCAAGACCGAGATTACCCTGGCCAACGGCGAGATCCGGAAGCGGCCTCTGATCGA
GACAAACGGCGAAACCGGGGAGATCGTGTGGGATAAGGGCCGGGATTTTGCCACCGTGCGGAAAGTGCTG
AGCATGCCCCAAGTGAATATCGTGAAAAAGACCGAGGTGCAGACAGGCGGCTTCAGCAAAGAGTCTATCC
TGCCCAAGAGGAACAGCGATAAGCTGATCGCCAGAAAGAAGGACTGGGACCCTAAGAAGTACGGCGGCTT
CGACAGCCCCACCGTGGCCTATTCTGTGCTGGTGGTGGCCAAAGTGGAAAAGGGCAAGTCCAAGAAACTG
AAGAGTGTGAAAGAGCTGCTGGGGATCACCATCATGGAAAGAAGCAGCTTCGAGAAGAATCCCATCGACT
TTCTGGAAGCCAAGGGCTACAAAGAAGTGAAAAAGGACCTGATCATCAAGCTGCCTAAGTACTCCCTGTT
CGAGCTGGAAAACGGCCGGAAGAGAATGCTGGCCTCTGCCGGCGAACTGCAGAAGGGAAACGAACTGGCC
CTGCCCTCCAAATATGTGAACTTCCTGTACCTGGCCAGCCACTATGAGAAGCTGAAGGGCTCCCCCGAGG
ATAATGAGCAGAAACAGCTGTTTGTGGAACAGCACAAGCACTACCTGGACGAGATCATCGAGCAGATCAG
CGAGTTCTCCAAGAGAGTGATCCTGGCCGACGCTAATCTGGACAAAGTGCTGTCCGCCTACAACAAGCAC
CGGGATAAGCCCATCAGAGAGCAGGCCGAGAATATCATCCACCTGTTTACCCTGACCAATCTGGGAGCCC
CTGCCGCCTTCAAGTACTTTGACACCACCATCGACCGGAAGAGGTACACCAGCACCAAAGAGGTGCTGGA
CGCCACCCTGATCCACCAGAGCATCACCGGCCTGTACGAGACACGGATCGACCTGTCTCAGCTGGGAGGC
GACAAAAGGCCGGCGGCCACGAAAAAGGCCGGCCAGGCAAAAAAGAAAAAGGAGGGCAGAGGAAGTCTGC
TAACATGCGGTGACGTCGAGGAGAATCCTGGCCCAATGGGTTGCTGTTTCTCCAAGACCGCAGCGAAGGG
AGAAGCCGCCGCGGAGAGGCCTGGGGAGGCGGCTGTGGCCTCGTCGCCTTCCAAAGCGAACGGACAGGAG
AATGGCCACGTGAAGGTAGGATCCGTGAGCAAGGGCGAGGAGCTGTTCACCGGGGTGGTGCCCATCCTGG
TCGAGCTGGACGGCGACGTAAACGGCCACAAGTTCAGCGTGTCCGGCGAGGGCGAGGGCGATGCCACCTA
CGGCAAGCTGACCCTGAAGTTCATCTGCACCACCGGCAAGCTGCCCGTGCCCTGGCCCACCCTCGTGACC
ACCCTGACCTACGGCGTGCAGTGCTTCAGCCGCTACCCCGACCACATGAAGCAGCACGACTTCTTCAAGT
CCGCCATGCCCGAAGGCTACGTCCAGGAGCGCACCATCTTCTTCAAGGACGACGGCAACTACAAGACCCG
CGCCGAGGTGAAGTTCGAGGGCGACACCCTGGTGAACCGCATCGAGCTGAAGGGCATCGACTTCAAGGAG
GACGGCAACATCCTGGGGCACAAGCTGGAGTACAACTACAACAGCCACAACGTCTATATCATGGCCGACA
AGCAGAAGAACGGCATCAAGGTGAACTTCAAGATCCGCCACAACATCGAGGACGGCAGCGTGCAGCTCGC
CGACCACTACCAGCAGAACACCCCCATCGGCGACGGCCCCGTGCTGCTGCCCGACAACCACTACCTGAGC
ACCCAGTCCGCCCTGAGCAAAGACCCCAACGAGAAGCGCGATCACATGGTCCTGCTGGAGTTCGTGACCG
CCGCCGGGATCACTCTCGGCATGGACGAGCTGTACAAGTAAGAATTCCTAGAGCTCGCTGATCAGCCTCG
ACTGTGCCTTCTAGTTGCCAGCCATCTGTTGTTTGCCCCTCCCCCGTGCCTTCCTTGACCCTGGAAGGTG
CCACTCCCACTGTCCTTTCCTAATAAAATGAGGAAATTGCATCGCATTGTCTGAGTAGGTGTCATTCTAT
TCTGGGGGGTGGGGTGGGGCAGGACAGCAAGGGGGAGGATTGGGAAGAGAATAGCAGGCATGCTGGGGAG
CGGCCGCAGGAACCCCTAGTGATGGAGTTGGCCACTCCCTCTCTGCGCGCTCGCTCGCTCACTGAGGCCG
GGCGACCAAAGGTCGCCCGACGCCCGGGCTTTGCCCGGGCGGCCTCAGTGAGCGAGCGAGCGCGCAGCTG
CCTGCAGGGGCGCCTGATGCGGTATTTTCTCCTTACGCATCTGTGCGGTATTTCACACCGCATA
[95 nt withheld, positions 6015-6109]
T
[46 nt withheld, positions 6111-6156]
C
[141 nt withheld, positions 6158-6298]
CCTTTGACGTTGGAGTCCACGTTCTTT
[37 nt withheld, positions 6326-6362]
ACTCTATCTCGGGCTATTCTTTTGATTTATAAGGGATTTTGCCGATTTCGGTCTATTGGTTAAAAAATGA
GCTGATTTAACAAAAATTTAACGCGAATTTTAACAAAATATTAACGTTTACAATTTTATGGTGCACTCTC
AGTACAATCTGCTCTGATGCCGCATAGTTAAGCCAGCCCCGACACCCGCCAACACCCGCTGACGCGCCCT
GACGGGCTTGTCTGCTCCCGGCATCCGCTTACAGACAAGCTGTGACCGTCTCCGGGAGCTGCATGTGTCA
GAGGTTTTCACCGTCATCACCGAAACGCGCGAGACGAAAGGGCCTCGTGATACGCCTATTTTTATAGGTT
AATGTCATGATAATAATGGTTTCTTAGACGTCAGGTGGCACTTTTCGGGGAAATGTGCGCGGAACCCCTA
TTTGTTTATTTTTCTAAATACATTCAAATATGTATCCGCTCATGAGACAATAACCCTGATAAATGCTTCA
ATAATATTGAAAAAGGAAGAGTATGAGTATTCAACATTTCCGTGTCGCCCTTATTCCCTTTTTTGCGGCA
TTTTGCCTTCCTGTTTTTGCTCACCCAGAAACGCTGGTGAAAGTAAAAGATGCTGAAGATCAGTTGGGTG
CACGAGTGGGTTACATCGAACTGGATCTCAACAGCGGTAAGATCCTTGAGAGTTTTCGCCCCGAAGAACG
TTTTCCAATGATGAGCACTTTTAAAGTTCTGCTATGTGGCGCGGTATTATCCCGTATTGACGCCGGGCAA
GAGCAACTCGGTCGCCGCATACACTATTCTCAGAATGACTTGGTTGAGTACTCACCAGTCACAGAAAAGC
ATCTTACGGATGGCATGACAGTAAGAGAATTATGCAGTGCTGCCATAACCATGAGTGATAACACTGCGGC
CAACTTACTTCTGACAACGATCGGAGGACCGAAGGAGCTAACCGCTTTTTTGCACAACATGGGGGATCAT
GTAACTCGCCTTGATCGTTGGGAACCGGAGCTGAATGAAGCCATACCAAACGACGAGCGTGACACCACGA
TGCCTGTAGCAATGGCAACAACGTTGCGCAAACTATTAACTGGCGAACTACTTACTCTAGCTTCCCGGCA
ACAATTAATAGACTGGATGGAGGCGGATAAAGTTGCAGGACCACTTCTGCGCTCGGCCCTTCCGGCTGGC
TGGTTTATTGCTGATAAATCTGGAGCCGGTGAGCGTGGAAGCCGCGGTATCATTGCAGCACTGGGGCCAG
ATGGTAAGCCCTCCCGTATCGTAGTTATCTACACGACGGGGAGTCAGGCAACTATGGATGAACGAAATAG
ACAGATCGCTGAGATAGGTGCCTCACTGATTAAGCATTGGTAACTGTCAGACCAAGTTTACTCATATATA
CTTTAGATTGATTTAAAACTTCATTTTTAATTTAAAAGGATCTAGGTGAAGATCCTTTTTGATAATCTCA
TGACCAAAATCCCTTAACGTGAGTTTTCGTTCCACTGAGCGTCAGACCCCGTAGAAAAGATCAAAGGATC
TTCTTGAGATCCTTTTTTTCTGCGCGTAATCTGCTGCTTGCAAACAAAAAAACCACCGCTACCAGCGGTG
GTTTGTTTGCCGGATCAAGAGCTACCAACTCTTTTTCCGAAGGTAACTGGCTTCAGCAGAGCGCAGATAC
CAAATACTGTTCTTCTAGTGTAGCCGTAGTTAGGCCACCACTTCAAGAACTCTGTAGCACCGCCTACATA
CCTCGCTCTGCTAATCCTGTTACCAGTGGCTGCTGCCAGTGGCGATAAGTCGTGTCTTACCGGGTTGGAC
TCAAGACGATAGTTACCGGATAAGGCGCAGCGGTCGGGCTGAACGGGGGGTTCGTGCACACAGCCCAGCT
TGGAGCGAACGACCTACACCGAACTGAGATACCTACAGCGTGAGCTATGAGAAAGCGCCACGCTTCCCGA
AGGGAGAAAGGCGGACAGGTATCCGGTAAGCGGCAGGGTCGGAACAGGAGAGCGCACGAGGGAGCTTCCA
GGGGGAAACGCCTGGTATCTTTATAGTCCTGTCGGGTTTCGCCACCTCTGACTTGAGCGTCGATTTTTGT
GATGCTCGTCAGGGGGGCGGAGCCTATGGAAAAACGCCAGCAACGCGGCCTTTTTACGGTTCCTGGCCTT
TTGCTGGCCTTTTGCTCACATGTGAGGGCCTATTTCCCATGATTCCTTCATATTTGCATATACGATACAA
GGCTGTTAGAGAGATAATTGGAATTAATTTGACTGTAAACACAAAGATATTAGTACAAAATACGTGACGT
AGAAAGTAATAATTTCTTGGGTAGTTTGCAGTTTTAAAATTATGTTTTAAAATGGACTATCATATGCTTA
CCGTAACTTGAAAGTATTTCGATTTCTTGGCTTTATATATCTTGTGGAAAGGACGAAACACCGACGCCGT
GCACCTAGCCAAGTTTTAGAGCTAGAAATAGCAAGTTAAAATAAGGCTAGTCCGTTATCAACTTGAAAAA
GTGGCACCGAGTCGGTGCTTTTTTGTTTTAGAGCTAGAAATAGCAAGTTAAAATAAGGCTAGTCCGTTTT
TAGCGCGTGCGCCAATTCTGCAGACAAATGGCTCTAGAGGTACCCGTTACATAACTTACGGTAAATGGCC
CGCCTGGCTGACCGCCCAACGACCCCCGCCCATTGACGTCAATAGTAACGCCAATAGGGACTTTCCATTG
ACGTCAATGGGTGGAGTATTTACGGTAAACTGCCCACTTGGCAGTACATCAAGTGTATCATATGCCAAGT
ACGCCCCCTATTGACGTCAATGACGGTAAATGGCCCGCCTGGCATTGTGCCCAGTACATGACCTTATGGG
ACTTTCCTACTTGGCAGTACATCTACGTATTAGTCATCGCTATTACCATGGTCGAGGTGAGCCCCACGTT
CTGCTTCACTCTCCCCATCTCCCCCCCCTCCCCACCCCCAATTTTGTATTTATTTATTTTTTAATTATTT
TGTGCAGCGATGGGGGCGGGGGGGGGGGG
Features (pLannotate 1.2.2; 20 found; start..end, strand, type, name):
    158..385     +  intron         hybrid intron: hybrid between chicken β-actin (CBA) and minute virus of mice (MMV) introns (Gray et al., 2011)
    523..2124    +  CDS            Cas9(N): N-terminal portion of Streptococcus pyogenes Cas9 (Zetsche et al., 2015)
   2125..4623    +  CDS            Cas9(C): C-terminal portion of Streptococcus pyogenes Cas9 (Zetsche et al., 2015)
   4624..4671    +  CDS            nucleoplasmin NLS: bipartite nuclear localization signal from nucleoplasmin
   4726..4848    +  CDS            MARCKS (fragment): MARCS_CHICK - Experimental evidence at protein level: Swiss-Prot protein existence level 1. MARCKS is the most prominent cellular substrate for protein kinase C. This protein binds calmodulin, actin, and synapsin. MARCKS is a filamentous (F) actin cross-linking protein. From Gallus gallus (Chicken).
   4855..5571    +  CDS            EGFP: the original enhanced GFP (Yang et al., 1996) mammalian codon-optimized
   5602..5713    +  polyA_signal   bGH poly(A) signal: bovine growth hormone polyadenylation signal
   5818..5958    +  repeat_region  AAV2 ITR: inverted terminal repeat of adeno-associated virus serotype 2 inverted
   5963..6014    -  misc_feature   bom (fragment): basis of mobility region from pBR322
   6033..6488    +  rep_origin     f1 ori (sequence partly withheld): f1 bacteriophage origin of replication; arrow indicates direction of (+) strand synthesis
   6489..6538    -  misc_feature   bom (fragment): basis of mobility region from pBR322
   6640..6675    -  CDS            rop (fragment): Rop protein, which maintains plasmids at low copy number; rop
   6770..6874    +  promoter       AmpR promoter: bla
   6875..7735    +  CDS            AmpR: β-lactamase; bla; confers resistance to ampicillin, carbenicillin, and related antibiotics
   7906..8494    +  rep_origin     ori: high-copy-number ColE1/pMB1/pBR322/pUC origin of replication
   8556..8796    +  promoter       U6 promoter: RNA polymerase III promoter for human U6 snRNA
   8825..8900    +  misc_RNA       gRNA scaffold: guide RNA scaffold for the Streptococcus pyogenes CRISPR/Cas9 system
   8907..8950    +  misc_RNA       gRNA scaffold (fragment): guide RNA scaffold for the Streptococcus pyogenes CRISPR/Cas9 system
   8997..9282    +  enhancer       CMV enhancer: human cytomegalovirus immediate early enhancer; contains an 18-bp deletion relative to the standard CMV enhancer
   9284..157     +  promoter       chicken β-actin promoter (across the origin): No description available
