[The description below was written by a language model from this plasmid's Addgene catalogue record and pLannotate feature annotations shown in this document.]
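Description:
pTACR TH1-p2aGFP is an all-in-one CRISPR/Cas9 expression plasmid built on the px330 backbone for transfection into mammalian cells. It is maintained in E. coli as a high-copy plasmid through a ColE1/pUC-type origin and selected with ampicillin (AmpR/β-lactamase). The backbone also carries a filamentous phage (f1/M13) origin and a single annotated AAV2 inverted terminal repeat downstream of the expression cassette. With only one ITR annotated, the record does not support treating it as an AAV packaging vector.

The plasmid carries two expression units. A human U6 RNA polymerase III promoter drives a single guide RNA made of the "TH 1" spacer, cloned into the BbsI site, fused to the Streptococcus pyogenes gRNA scaffold. According to the record, this guide targets the TH (tyrosine hydroxylase) gene near its stop codon. The second unit uses a CMV enhancer, chicken β-actin promoter and hybrid intron to drive S. pyogenes Cas9 (annotated as contiguous N- and C-terminal portions) with a C-terminal nucleoplasmin nuclear localization signal. This is followed by the depositor's added P2A–Myr-eGFP module and a bGH polyadenylation signal. The P2A peptide is not annotated in the feature tables but is stated in the catalogue fields. It would let Cas9 and the reporter be made from one transcript as separate proteins. The membrane-targeting "Myr" sequence is detected as a chicken MARCKS fragment directly upstream of EGFP, so transfected cells should be marked by membrane-associated green fluorescence.

Cutting near the TH stop codon is consistent with editing the 3′ end of the gene, for example for knock-in, though the record does not describe a donor. The associated publication concerns isogenic human dopaminergic neurons. The depositor and sequencing-derived records differ by only a few bases and share the same feature layout.
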