Addgene plasmid #135815: pTACR TH1-p2aGFP
Purpose: CRISPR based on px330 p2aGFP targeting TH gene near stop codon
Depositing lab: Tim Ahfeldt & Lee Rubin. Depositing organization: Harvard University. Publication: Pathogenic Pathways in Early-Onset Autosomal Recessive Parkinson's Disease Discovered Using Isogenic Human Dopaminergic Neurons. Ahfeldt T, Ordureau A, Bell C, Sarrafha L, Sun C, Piccinotti S, Grass T, Parfitt GM, Paulo JA, Yanagawa F, Uozumi T, Kiyota Y, Harper JW, Rubin LL. Stem Cell Reports. 2019 Dec 20. pii: S2213-6711(19)30444-8. doi: 10.1016/j.stemcr.2019.12.005. PubMed 31902706.
Backbone
  Vector backbone: px330
  Backbone size w/o insert (bp): 8484
  Total vector size (bp): 9405
  Modifications to backbone: added p2a MYR eGFP cloned TH spacer into BBSI site
  Vector type: CRISPR
Growth in bacteria
  Bacterial resistance: Ampicillin, 100 μg/mL
  Growth temperature: 37°C
  Growth strain: DH5alpha
  Copy number: High Copy
Gene/Insert
  Gene/Insert name: TH 1 guide
  Tag / fusion protein: p2a Myr-eGFP
Terms and licenses: Academic/Nonprofit Terms; Industry Terms: Not Available to Industry
How to cite: pTACR TH1-p2aGFP was a gift from Tim Ahfeldt & Lee Rubin (Addgene plasmid # 135815 ; http://n2t.net/addgene:135815 ; RRID:Addgene_135815)
